Addgene plasmid #169852: SauKKHCas9 PE2*
Purpose: Mammalian Expression, sauCas9-KKH based prime editor
Depositing lab: Scot Wolfe. Publication: Improved prime editors enable pathogenic allele correction and cancer modelling in adult mice. Liu P, Liang SQ, Zheng C, Mintzer E, Zhao YG, Ponnienselvan K, Mir A, Sontheimer EJ, Gao G, Flotte TR, Wolfe SA, Xue W. Nat Commun. 2021 Apr 9;12(1):2121. doi: 10.1038/s41467-021-22295-w. PubMed 33837189.
Backbone
  Vector backbone: pCMV
  Backbone size w/o insert (bp): 5517
  Total vector size (bp): 8899
  Vector type: Mammalian Expression
Growth in bacteria
  Bacterial resistance: Ampicillin, 100 μg/mL
  Growth temperature: 37°C
  Growth strain: DH5alpha
  Copy number: High Copy
Gene/Insert
  Gene/Insert name: SaCas9KKH-N580A-M-MLV
  Promoter: cmv
  Tag / fusion protein: cmyc-NLS and bpSV40 NLS (N terminal on insert); bpSV40 NLS and SV40 NLS (C terminal on insert)
  Cloning method: Gibson Cloning
  Sequencing primers: 5′ cmv promoter; 3′ m13r
Terms and licenses: Academic/Nonprofit Terms; Industry Terms: Not Available to Industry
Depositor comments: Please visit https://doi.org/10.1101/2020.12.15.422970 for bioRxiv preprint.
How to cite: SauKKHCas9 PE2* was a gift from Scot Wolfe (Addgene plasmid # 169852 ; http://n2t.net/addgene:169852 ; RRID:Addgene_169852)
