[The description below was written by a language model from this plasmid's Addgene catalogue record and pLannotate feature annotations shown in this document.]
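Description:
SauKKHCas9 PE2* is an 8.9 kb mammalian expression plasmid built on a pCMV backbone that encodes a prime editor based on the KKH variant of Staphylococcus aureus Cas9. It is maintained in E. coli through a high-copy ColE1/pUC-type origin and selected with ampicillin via the β-lactamase gene and its native promoter. The remaining bacterial annotations (lac promoter and operator, CAP binding site, fragments of lacI, bom, an MCS and an SV40 promoter) are backbone remnants with no evident role in the payload.

The expression cassette is driven by the human CMV immediate-early enhancer and promoter and terminated by the bovine growth hormone polyadenylation signal. The open reading frame fuses SaCas9-KKH carrying the N580A substitution, which the insert name indicates and which inactivates the HNH nuclease domain to give a nickase, to a Moloney murine leukemia virus reverse transcriptase. The feature table annotates the latter as a gag-pol fragment immediately downstream of the Cas9 coding sequence, running across the numbering origin of the circular record. According to the catalogue entry, the fusion is flanked by multiple nuclear localization signals: a c-Myc NLS and a bipartite SV40 NLS at the N terminus, and a bipartite SV40 NLS plus an SV40 NLS at the C terminus. These were not picked up by the automated annotation.

In prime editing, the nickase cuts one strand at the target site and the tethered reverse transcriptase copies the desired edit from an extended guide RNA. No guide RNA cassette is annotated on this plasmid, so it would have to be supplied separately. The construct is intended for transient expression of the SaCas9-KKH-based editor in mammalian cells, as an alternative Cas9 scaffold for prime editing.
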