Features (pLannotate 1.2.2; 15 found; start..end, strand, type, name):
    583..807     +  polyA_signal   bGH poly(A) signal: bovine growth hormone polyadenylation signal
    811..832     +  promoter       SV40 promoter (fragment): SV40 enhancer and early promoter
    837..853     +  misc_feature   MCS (fragment): pBluescript multiple cloning site
    902..918     -  protein_bind   lac operator: The lac repressor binds to the lac operator to inhibit transcription in E. coli. This inhibition can be relieved by adding lactose or isopropyl-β-D-thiogalactopyranoside (IPTG). lac repressor encoded by lacI
    926..956     -  promoter       lac promoter: promoter for the E. coli lac operon
    971..992     -  protein_bind   CAP binding site: CAP binding activates transcription in the presence of cAMP. E. coli catabolite activator protein
   1005..1097    -  CDS            lacI (fragment): lac repressor; lacI; The lac repressor binds to the lac operator to inhibit transcription in E. coli. This inhibition can be relieved by adding lactose or isopropyl-β-D-thiogalactopyranoside (IPTG).
   1280..1868    -  rep_origin     ori: high-copy-number ColE1/pMB1/pBR322/pUC origin of replication
   2039..2899    -  CDS            AmpR: β-lactamase; bla; confers resistance to ampicillin, carbenicillin, and related antibiotics
   2900..3004    -  promoter       AmpR promoter: bla
   3075..3119    -  misc_feature   bom (fragment): basis of mobility region from pBR322
   3274..3653    +  enhancer       CMV enhancer: human cytomegalovirus immediate early enhancer
   3654..3857    +  promoter       CMV promoter: human cytomegalovirus (CMV) immediate early promoter
   4022..7177    +  CDS            cas9: CAS9_STAAU - Experimental evidence at protein level: Swiss-Prot protein existence level 1. CRISPR (clustered regularly interspaced short palindromic repeat) is an adaptive immune system that provides protection against mobile genetic elements (viruses, transposable elements and conjugative plasmids). CRISPR clusters contain spacers, sequences complementary to antecedent mobile elements, and target invading nucleic acids. CRISPR clusters are transcribed and processed into CRISPR RNA (crRNA). In type II CRISPR systems correct processing of pre-crRNA requires a trans- encoded small RNA (tracrRNA)
   7277..409     +  CDS            gag-pol (fragment) (across the origin): Moloney murine leukemia virus Gag-Pol polyprotein; gag-pol; contains a read-through stop codon
>Addgene plasmid #169852 | SauKKHCas9 PE2* | addgene full sequence | sequence record 337167 | Addgene NGS Result
ACCGAGACCGAGGTAATCTGGGCTAAAGCCCTGCCAGCCGGGACATCCGCTCAGCGGGCTGAACTGATAG
CACTCACCCAGGCCCTAAAGATGGCAGAAGGTAAGAAGCTAAATGTTTATACTGATAGCCGTTATGCTTT
TGCTACTGCCCATATCCATGGAGAAATATACAGAAGGCGTGGGTGGCTCACATCAGAAGGCAAAGAGATC
AAAAATAAAGACGAGATCTTGGCCCTACTAAAAGCCCTCTTTCTGCCCAAAAGACTTAGCATAATCCATT
GTCCAGGACATCAAAAGGGACACAGCGCCGAGGCTAGAGGCAACCGGATGGCTGACCAAGCGGCCCGAAA
GGCAGCCATCACAGAGACTCCAGACACCTCTACCCTCCTCATAGAAAATTCATCACCCTCTGGCGGCTCA
AAAAGAACCGCCGACGGCAGCGAGAAGCGCACCGCCGACAGCCAGCACAGCACCCCCCCCAAGACCAAGC
GCAAGGTGGAATTCGAGCCCAAGAAGAAGAGGAAAGTCTAACCGGTCATCATCACCATCACCATTGAGTT
TAAACCCGCTGATCAGCCTCGACTGTGCCTTCTAGTTGCCAGCCATCTGTTGTTTGCCCCTCCCCCGTGC
CTTCCTTGACCCTGGAAGGTGCCACTCCCACTGTCCTTTCCTAATAAAATGAGAAAATTGCATCGCATTG
TCTGAGTAGGTGTCATTCTATTCTGGGGGGTGGGGTGGGGCAGGACAGCAAGGGGGAGGATTGGGAAGAC
AATAGCAGGCATGCTGGGGATGCGGTGGGCTCTATGGCTTCTGAGGCGGAAAGAACCAGCTGGGGCTCGA
TACCGTCGACCTCTAGCTAGAGCTTGGCGTAATCATGGTCATAGCTGTTTCCTGTGTGAAATTGTTATCC
GCTCACAATTCCACACAACATACGAGCCGGAAGCATAAAGTGTAAAGCCTAGGGTGCCTAATGAGTGAGC
TAACTCACATTAATTGCGTTGCGCTCACTGCCCGCTTTCCAGTCGGGAAACCTGTCGTGCCAGCTGCATT
AATGAATCGGCCAACGCGCGGGGAGAGGCGGTTTGCGTATTGGGCGCTCTTCCGCTTCCTCGCTCACTGA
CTCGCTGCGCTCGGTCGTTCGGCTGCGGCGAGCGGTATCAGCTCACTCAAAGGCGGTAATACGGTTATCC
ACAGAATCAGGGGATAACGCAGGAAAGAACATGTGAGCAAAAGGCCAGCAAAAGGCCAGGAACCGTAAAA
AGGCCGCGTTGCTGGCGTTTTTCCATAGGCTCCGCCCCCCTGACGAGCATCACAAAAATCGACGCTCAAG
TCAGAGGTGGCGAAACCCGACAGGACTATAAAGATACCAGGCGTTTCCCCCTGGAAGCTCCCTCGTGCGC
TCTCCTGTTCCGACCCTGCCGCTTACCGGATACCTGTCCGCCTTTCTCCCTTCGGGAAGCGTGGCGCTTT
CTCATAGCTCACGCTGTAGGTATCTCAGTTCGGTGTAGGTCGTTCGCTCCAAGCTGGGCTGTGTGCACGA
ACCCCCCGTTCAGCCCGACCGCTGCGCCTTATCCGGTAACTATCGTCTTGAGTCCAACCCGGTAAGACAC
GACTTATCGCCACTGGCAGCAGCCACTGGTAACAGGATTAGCAGAGCGAGGTATGTAGGCGGTGCTACAG
AGTTCTTGAAGTGGTGGCCTAACTACGGCTACACTAGAAGAACAGTATTTGGTATCTGCGCTCTGCTGAA
GCCAGTTACCTTCGGAAAAAGAGTTGGTAGCTCTTGATCCGGCAAACAAACCACCGCTGGTAGCGGTGGT
TTTTTTGTTTGCAAGCAGCAGATTACGCGCAGAAAAAAAGGATCTCAAGAAGATCCTTTGATCTTTTCTA
CGGGGTCTGACACTCAGTGGAACGAAAACTCACGTTAAGGGATTTTGGTCATGAGATTATCAAAAAGGAT
CTTCACCTAGATCCTTTTAAATTAAAAATGAAGTTTTAAATCAATCTAAAGTATATATGAGTAAACTTGG
TCTGACAGTTACCAATGCTTAATCAGTGAGGCACCTATCTCAGCGATCTGTCTATTTCGTTCATCCATAG
TTGCCTGACTCCCCGTCGTGTAGATAACTACGATACGGGAGGGCTTACCATCTGGCCCCAGTGCTGCAAT
GATACCGCGAGACCCACGCTCACCGGCTCCAGATTTATCAGCAATAAACCAGCCAGCCGGAAGGGCCGAG
CGCAGAAGTGGTCCTGCAACTTTATCCGCCTCCATCCAGTCTATTAATTGTTGCCGGGAAGCTAGAGTAA
GTAGTTCGCCAGTTAATAGTTTGCGCAACGTTGTTGCCATTGCTACAGGCATCGTGGTGTCACGCTCGTC
GTTTGGTATGGCTTCATTCAGCTCCGGTTCCCAACGATCAAGGCGAGTTACATGATCCCCCATGTTGTGC
AAAAAAGCGGTTAGCTCCTTCGGTCCTCCGATCGTTGTCAGAAGTAAGTTGGCCGCAGTGTTATCACTCA
TGGTTATGGCAGCACTGCATAATTCTCTTACTGTCATGCCATCCGTAAGATGCTTTTCTGTGACTGGTGA
GTACTCAACCAAGTCATTCTGAGAATAGTGTATGCGGCGACCGAGTTGCTCTTGCCCGGCGTCAATACGG
GATAATACCGCGCCACATAGCAGAACTTTAAAAGTGCTCATCATTGGAAAACGTTCTTCGGGGCGAAAAC
TCTCAAGGATCTTACCGCTGTTGAGATCCAGTTCGATGTAACCCACTCGTGCACCCAACTGATCTTCAGC
ATCTTTTACTTTCACCAGCGTTTCTGGGTGAGCAAAAACAGGAAGGCAAAATGCCGCAAAAAAGGGAATA
AGGGCGACACGGAAATGTTGAATACTCATACTCTTCCTTTTTCAATATTATTGAAGCATTTATCAGGGTT
ATTGTCTCATGAGCGGATACATATTTGAATGTATTTAGAAAAATAAACAAATAGGGGTTCCGCGCACATT
TCCCCGAAAAGTGCCACCTGACGTCGACGGATCGGGAGATCGATCTCCCGATCCCCTAGGGTCTACTCTC
AGTACAATCTGCTCTGATGCCGCATAGTTAAGCCAGTATCTGCTCCCTGCTTGTGTGTTGGAGGTCGCTG
AGTAGTGCGCGAGCAAAATTTAAGCTACAACAAGGCAAGGCTTGACCGACAATTGCATGAAGAATCTGCT
TAGGGTTAGGCGTTTTGCGCTGCTTCGCGATGTACGGGCCAGATATACGCGTTGACATTGATTATTGACT
AGTTATTAATAGTAATCAATTACGGGGTCATTAGTTCATAGCCCATATATGGAGTTCCGCGTTACATAAC
TTACGGTAAATGGCCCGCCTGGCTGACCGCCCAACGACCCCCGCCCATTGACGTCAATAATGACGTATGT
TCCCATAGTAACGCCAATAGGGACTTTCCATTGACGTCAATGGGTGGAGTATTTACGGTAAACTGCCCAC
TTGGCAGTACATCAAGTGTATCATATGCCAAGTACGCCCCCTATTGACGTCAATGACGGTAAATGGCCCG
CCTGGCATTATGCCCAGTACATGACCTTATGGGACTTTCCTACTTGGCAGTACATCTACGTATTAGTCAT
CGCTATTACCATGGTGATGCGGTTTTGGCAGTACATCAATGGGCGTGGATAGCGGTTTGACTCACGGGGA
TTTCCAAGTCTCCACCCCATTGACGTCAATGGGAGTTTGTTTTGGCACCAAAATCAACGGGACTTTCCAA
AATGTCGTAACAACTCCGCCCCATTGACGCAAATGGGCGGTAGGCGTGTACGGTGGGAGGTCTATATAAG
CAGAGCTGGTTTAGTGAACCGTCAGATCCGCTAGAGATCCGCGGCCGCGCCACCATGGGGCCCGCCGCCA
AGCGCGTGAAGCTGGACGGCGGCAAACGGACAGCCGACGGAAGCGAGTTCGAGTCACCAAAGAAGAAGCG
GAAAGTCGGTATCCACGGAGTCCCAGCAGCCAAACGGAACTACATCCTGGGGCTTGACATTGGGATAACC
AGCGTTGGCTACGGAATTATTGATTATGAGACACGCGATGTGATTGACGCCGGGGTTAGGCTGTTCAAAG
AGGCCAACGTTGAAAACAACGAGGGAAGACGGAGTAAGCGCGGAGCAAGAAGACTCAAGCGCAGACGGAG
ACATCGGATTCAGAGGGTGAAAAAGCTGCTCTTCGATTACAATCTCCTGACCGATCATAGTGAGCTGAGC
GGAATCAACCCCTACGAGGCGCGAGTGAAAGGGCTTTCCCAGAAGCTGTCCGAAGAGGAGTTCTCCGCCG
CGTTGCTGCACCTGGCCAAACGGAGGGGGGTTCACAATGTAAACGAAGTGGAGGAGGACACGGGCAATGA
ACTTAGTACGAAAGAACAGATCAGTAGGAACTCTAAGGCTCTCGAAGAGAAATACGTCGCTGAGTTGCAG
CTTGAGAGACTGAAAAAAGACGGCGAAGTACGCGGATCTATTAATAGGTTCAAGACTTCAGATTACGTAA
AGGAAGCCAAGCAGCTCCTGAAAGTACAGAAAGCGTACCATCAGCTCGATCAGAGCTTCATCGATACCTA
CATAGATTTGCTGGAGACACGGAGGACATACTACGAGGGCCCAGGGGAAGGATCTCCTTTTGGGTGGAAG
GACATCAAGGAATGGTACGAGATGCTTATGGGACATTGTACATATTTTCCGGAGGAGCTCAGGAGCGTCA
AGTACGCCTACAATGCCGACCTGTACAATGCCCTCAATGACCTCAATAACCTCGTGATTACCAGGGACGA
GAACGAGAAGCTGGAGTACTATGAAAAGTTCCAGATTATCGAGAATGTGTTTAAGCAGAAGAAGAAGCCG
ACACTTAAGCAGATTGCAAAGGAAATCCTCGTGAATGAGGAAGATATCAAGGGATACAGAGTGACAAGTA
CAGGCAAGCCCGAGTTCACAAATCTGAAGGTGTACCACGATATTAAGGACATAACCGCACGAAAGGAGAT
AATCGAAAACGCTGAGCTCCTCGATCAGATCGCAAAAATTCTTACCATCTACCAGTCTAGTGAGGACATT
CAGGAGGAACTGACTAATCTGAACAGTGAGCTCACCCAAGAGGAAATTGAGCAGATTTCAAACCTGAAAG
GCTACACCGGGACGCACAATCTGAGCCTCAAAGCAATCAACCTCATTCTGGATGAACTTTGGCACACAAA
TGACAACCAAATTGCCATATTCAACCGCCTGAAACTGGTGCCAAAAAAAGTGGATCTGTCACAGCAAAAG
GAAATCCCTACAACCTTGGTTGACGATTTTATTCTGTCCCCCGTTGTCAAGCGGAGCTTCATCCAGTCAA
TCAAGGTGATCAATGCCATCATTAAAAAATACGGATTGCCAAACGATATAATTATCGAGCTTGCACGAGA
GAAGAACTCAAAGGACGCCCAGAAGATGATTAACGAAATGCAGAAGCGCAACCGCCAGACAAACGAACGC
ATAGAGGAAATTATAAGAACAACCGGCAAAGAGAATGCCAAGTATCTGATCGAGAAAATCAAGCTGCACG
ACATGCAAGAAGGCAAGTGCCTGTACTCTCTGGAAGCTATCCCACTCGAAGATCTGCTGAATAATCCATT
CAATTACGAGGTGGACCACATCATCCCTAGATCCGTAAGCTTTGACAATTCCTTCAATAACAAAGTTCTG
GTTAAACAGGAGGAAGCCTCTAAAAAAGGGAACCGGACCCCGTTCCAGTACCTGAGCTCCAGTGACAGCA
AGATTAGCTACGAGACTTTTAAGAAACATATTCTGAATCTGGCCAAAGGCAAAGGCAGGATCAGCAAGAC
CAAGAAGGAGTACCTCCTCGAAGAACGCGACATTAACAGATTTAGTGTGCAGAAAGATTTCATCAACCGA
AACCTTGTCGATACTCGGTACGCCACGAGAGGCCTGATGAATCTCCTCAGGAGCTACTTCCGCGTCAATA
ATCTGGACGTTAAAGTCAAGAGCATAAATGGGGGATTCACCAGCTTTCTGAGGAGAAAGTGGAAGTTTAA
GAAGGAACGAAACAAAGGATACAAGCACCATGCTGAGGATGCTTTGATCATCGCTAACGCGGACTTTATC
TTTAAGGAATGGAAAAAGCTGGATAAGGCAAAGAAAGTGATGGAAAACCAGATGTTCGAGGAGAAGCAGG
CAGAGTCAATGCCTGAGATCGAGACAGAGCAGGAATACAAGGAAATTTTCATCACCCCTCATCAGATTAA
ACACATAAAGGACTTCAAAGACTATAAATACTCTCATAGGGTGGACAAAAAACCCAATCGCAAGCTCATT
AATGACACCCTGTACTCAACACGGAAGGATGATAAAGGTAATACCTTGATTGTGAATAATCTTAATGGAT
TGTATGACAAAGATAACGACAAGCTCAAGAAGCTGATCAACAAGTCTCCAGAGAAGCTCCTTATGTATCA
CCACGACCCACAGACTTATCAGAAATTGAAACTGATCATGGAGCAATACGGGGATGAGAAGAACCCACTC
TACAAATATTATGAGGAAACAGGTAATTACCTGACCAAGTACTCCAAGAAGGATAACGGACCAGTGATCA
AAAAGATAAAGTACTATGGCAACAAACTTAATGCGCATTTGGACATAACTGACGATTACCCCAATTCTCG
AAACAAGGTTGTGAAGCTCTCCCTGAAGCCTTATAGATTTGACGTGTACCTGGATAATGGGGTTTATAAA
TTCGTCACCGTGAAAAATCTGGACGTGATCAAAAAGGAGAACTATTATGAAGTAAACTCAAAGTGCTATG
AGGAGGCGAAGAAGCTGAAGAAGATCTCCAATCAGGCCGAGTTCATCGCTTCCTTCTATAAGAACGATCT
CATCAAGATCAATGGAGAGCTTTATCGCGTCATTGGTGTGAACAATGACTTGCTGAACAGGATCGAAGTC
AATATGATAGACATTACCTACCGGGAGTATCTCGAAAACATGAATGATAAACGGCCGCCTCACATCATCA
AGACAATCGCATCTAAAACTCAGTCAATAAAAAAGTACTCTACCGATATCCTGGGGAATCTCTATGAAGT
GAAGTCAAAGAAGCACCCACAAATCATTAAAAAAGGTTCTGGAGGATCTAGCGGAGGATCCTCTGGCAGC
GAGACACCAGGAACAAGCGAGTCAGCAACACCAGAGAGCAGTGGCGGCAGCAGCGGCGGCAGCAGCACCC
TAAATATAGAAGATGAGTATCGGCTACATGAGACCTCAAAAGAGCCAGATGTTTCTCTAGGGTCCACATG
GCTGTCTGATTTTCCTCAGGCCTGGGCGGAAACCGGGGGCATGGGACTGGCAGTTCGCCAAGCTCCTCTG
ATCATACCTCTGAAAGCAACCTCTACCCCCGTGTCCATAAAACAATACCCCATGTCACAAGAAGCCAGAC
TGGGGATCAAGCCCCACATACAGAGACTGTTGGACCAGGGAATACTGGTACCCTGCCAGTCCCCCTGGAA
CACGCCCCTGCTACCCGTTAAGAAACCAGGGACTAATGATTATAGGCCTGTCCAGGATCTGAGAGAAGTC
AACAAGCGGGTGGAAGACATCCACCCCACCGTGCCCAACCCTTACAACCTCTTGAGCGGGCTCCCACCGT
CCCACCAGTGGTACACTGTGCTTGATTTAAAGGATGCCTTTTTCTGCCTGAGACTCCACCCCACCAGTCA
GCCTCTCTTCGCCTTTGAGTGGAGAGATCCAGAGATGGGAATCTCAGGACAATTGACCTGGACCAGACTC
CCACAGGGTTTCAAAAACAGTCCCACCCTGTTTAATGAGGCACTGCACAGAGACCTAGCAGACTTCCGGA
TCCAGCACCCAGACTTGATCCTGCTACAGTACGTGGATGACTTACTGCTGGCCGCCACTTCTGAGCTAGA
CTGCCAACAAGGTACTCGGGCCCTGTTACAAACCCTAGGGAACCTCGGGTATCGGGCCTCGGCCAAGAAA
GCCCAAATTTGCCAGAAACAGGTCAAGTATCTGGGGTATCTTCTAAAAGAGGGTCAGAGATGGCTGACTG
AGGCCAGAAAAGAGACTGTGATGGGGCAGCCTACTCCGAAGACCCCTCGACAACTAAGGGAGTTCCTAGG
GAAGGCAGGCTTCTGTCGCCTCTTCATCCCTGGGTTTGCAGAAATGGCAGCCCCCCTGTACCCTCTCACC
AAACCGGGGACTCTGTTTAATTGGGGCCCAGACCAACAAAAGGCCTATCAAGAAATCAAGCAAGCTCTTC
TAACTGCCCCAGCCCTGGGGTTGCCAGATTTGACTAAGCCCTTTGAACTCTTTGTCGACGAGAAGCAGGG
CTACGCCAAAGGTGTCCTAACGCAAAAACTGGGACCTTGGCGTCGGCCGGTGGCCTACCTGTCCAAAAAG
CTAGACCCAGTAGCAGCTGGGTGGCCCCCTTGCCTACGGATGGTAGCAGCCATTGCCGTACTGACAAAGG
ATGCAGGCAAGCTAACCATGGGACAGCCACTAGTCATTCTGGCCCCCCATGCAGTAGAGGCACTAGTCAA
ACAACCCCCCGACCGCTGGCTTTCCAACGCCCGGATGACTCACTATCAGGCCTTGCTTTTGGACACGGAC
CGGGTCCAGTTCGGACCGGTGGTAGCCCTGAACCCGGCTACGCTGCTCCCACTGCCTGAGGAAGGGCTGC
AACACAACTGCCTTGATATCCTGGCCGAAGCCCACGGAACCCGACCCGACCTAACGGACCAGCCGCTCCC
AGACGCCGACCACACCTGGTACACGGATGGAAGCAGTCTCTTACAAGAGGGACAGCGTAAGGCGGGAGCT
GCGGTGACC
